Addgene plasmid #226232: pSCD-nTEVP-RBD
Purpose: Express nTEVP-RBD fusion
Depositing lab: Michael Elowitz. Depositing organization: California Institute of Technology. Publication: Synthetic protein circuits for programmable control of mammalian cell death. Xia S, Lu AC, Tobin V, Luo K, Moeller L, Shon DJ, Du R, Linton JM, Sui M, Horns F, Elowitz MB. Cell. 2024 Apr 16:S0092-8674(24)00347-7. doi: 10.1016/j.cell.2024.03.031. PubMed 38657604.
Backbone
  Vector backbone: pAL
  Vector type: Mammalian Expression
Growth in bacteria
  Bacterial resistance: Ampicillin, 100 μg/mL
  Growth temperature: 37°C
  Growth strain: DH5alpha
  Copy number: Unknown
Gene/Insert
  Gene/Insert name: nTEVP-RBD
  Species: Tobacco etch virus
  Entrez Gene: TEVgp1 (a.k.a. TEVgp1)
Terms and licenses: Academic/Nonprofit Terms; Industry Terms: Not Available to Industry
How to cite: pSCD-nTEVP-RBD was a gift from Michael Elowitz (Addgene plasmid # 226232 ; http://n2t.net/addgene:226232 ; RRID:Addgene_226232)
