[The description below was written by a language model from this plasmid's Addgene catalogue record and pLannotate feature annotations shown in this document.]
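Description:
pSCD-nTEVP-RBD is a 5.8 kb mammalian expression plasmid built on the pAL backbone that expresses a fusion of the N-terminal fragment of tobacco etch virus protease (nTEVP) with an RBD. The feature table shows the open reading frame as a fragment of the TEV polyprotein corresponding to the NIa protease, followed after a short gap by a fragment of human RAF1, which indicates that "RBD" here is most likely the Ras-binding domain of RAF1. Transcription is driven by the CMV enhancer and immediate-early promoter. Short tet operator-like matches lie immediately downstream of the promoter, an arrangement typical of a CMV/TetO2-style promoter that TetR can repress, although the record does not state this. The transcript ends at a bovine growth hormone polyadenylation signal that spans the sequence origin.

Downstream of the expression cassette sit an FRT site, a hygromycin resistance coding sequence with no annotated promoter of its own, and an SV40 poly(A) signal. This layout resembles Flp-In-type vectors, in which FLP-mediated integration at a genomic FRT landing site places the marker behind a resident promoter, so the plasmid may serve for stable single-copy integration as well as transient transfection. In bacteria it is maintained through a high-copy ColE1/pUC origin and selected with ampicillin via β-lactamase. The remaining annotations are partial remnants of f1 ori, lac and other backbone elements.

The stated purpose is simply to express the nTEVP-RBD fusion. A half-protease is inactive alone and regains activity when brought close to its complementary fragment, so fusing it to a Ras-binding domain would fit a design that couples protease reconstitution to active Ras. This matches the associated work on synthetic protein circuits controlling mammalian cell death, but the record does not describe the partner construct.
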