Features (pLannotate 1.2.2; 23 found; start..end, strand, type, name):
     33..56      +  polyA_signal   bGH poly(A) signal (fragment): bovine growth hormone polyadenylation signal
     60..81      +  promoter       SV40 promoter (fragment): SV40 enhancer and early promoter
    102..335     +  rep_origin     f1 ori (fragment) (sequence partly withheld): f1 bacteriophage origin of replication; arrow indicates direction of (+) strand synthesis
    340..387     +  protein_bind   FRT: FLP-mediated recombination occurs in the 8-bp core sequence TCTAGAAA (Turan and Bode, 2011). FLP recombinase from the Saccharomyces cerevisiae 2μ plasmid
    395..1417    +  CDS            HygR: aminoglycoside phosphotransferase from E. coli; aph(4)-Ia; confers resistance to hygromycin
   1427..1552    +  CDS            ble (fragment): BLE_KLEPN - Experimental evidence at protein level: Swiss-Prot protein existence level 1. Binding protein with a strong affinity to the bleomycin family of antibiotics. Binds to CL990; an antimitotic-antibiotic compound. From Klebsiella pneumoniae.
   1547..1668    +  polyA_signal   SV40 poly(A) signal: SV40 polyadenylation signal
   1741..1757    -  protein_bind   lac operator: The lac repressor binds to the lac operator to inhibit transcription in E. coli. This inhibition can be relieved by adding lactose or isopropyl-β-D-thiogalactopyranoside (IPTG). lac repressor encoded by lacI
   1765..1795    -  promoter       lac promoter: promoter for the E. coli lac operon
   1810..1831    -  protein_bind   CAP binding site: CAP binding activates transcription in the presence of cAMP. E. coli catabolite activator protein
   1844..1936    -  CDS            lacI (fragment): lac repressor; lacI; The lac repressor binds to the lac operator to inhibit transcription in E. coli. This inhibition can be relieved by adding lactose or isopropyl-β-D-thiogalactopyranoside (IPTG).
   2119..2707    -  rep_origin     ori: high-copy-number ColE1/pMB1/pBR322/pUC origin of replication
   2878..3738    -  CDS            AmpR: β-lactamase; bla; confers resistance to ampicillin, carbenicillin, and related antibiotics
   3739..3843    -  promoter       AmpR promoter: bla
   3902..3954    -  misc_feature   bom (fragment): basis of mobility region from pBR322
   4104..4483    +  enhancer       CMV enhancer: human cytomegalovirus immediate early enhancer
   4484..4687    +  promoter       CMV promoter: human cytomegalovirus (CMV) immediate early promoter
   4689..4708    +  promoter       PLtetO-1 promoter (fragment): modified phage lambda PL promoter with tet operator sites (Lutz and Bujard, 1997)
   4710..4729    +  promoter       PLtetO-1 promoter (fragment): modified phage lambda PL promoter with tet operator sites (Lutz and Bujard, 1997)
   4737..4770    +  promoter       TRE3GV promoter (fragment): 3rd-generation Tet-responsive promoter that can be activated by binding of Tet-On® 3G, optimized for retroviral and lentiviral vectors
   4865..5233    +  CDS            POLG_TEV (fragment): Experimental evidence at protein level: Swiss-Prot protein existence level 1. [Nuclear inclusion protein A]: has RNA-binding and proteolytic activities. From Tobacco etch virus (TEV).
   5279..5524    +  CDS            RAF1 (fragment): RAF1_HUMAN - Also known as RAF. Experimental evidence at protein level: Swiss-Prot protein existence level 1. Serine/threonine-protein kinase that acts as a regulatory link between the membrane-associated Ras GTPases and the MAPK/ERK cascade, and this critical regulatory link functions as a switch determining cell fate decisions including proliferation, differentiation, apoptosis, survival and oncogenic transformation. RAF1 activation initiates a mitogen-activated protein kinase (MAPK) cascade that comprises a sequential phosphorylation of the dual-specific MAPK kinases (MAP2K1/MEK1 and MAP2K2
   5633..17      +  polyA_signal   bGH poly(A) signal (across the origin): bovine growth hormone polyadenylation signal
>Addgene plasmid #226232 | pSCD-nTEVP-RBD | addgene full sequence | sequence record 451407 | Addgene NGS Result
TGCGGTGGGCTCTATGGAGATCTATCGATGTTCTGGGGATGCGGTGGGCTCTATGGCTTCTGAGGCGGAA
AGAACCAGCTGGGGCTCTAGGGGGTATCCCC
[124 nt withheld, positions 102-225]
C
[91 nt withheld, positions 227-317]
AGGGTGATGGTTCACGTACCTAGAAGTTCCTATTCCGAAGTTCCTATTCTCTAGAAAGTATAGGAACTTC
CTTGGCCAAAAAGCCTGAACTCACCGCGACGTCTGTCGAGAAGTTTCTGATCGAAAAGTTCGACAGCGTC
TCCGACCTGATGCAGCTCTCGGAGGGCGAAGAATCTCGTGCTTTCAGCTTCGATGTAGGAGGGCGTGGAT
ATGTCCTGCGGGTAAATAGCTGCGCCGATGGTTTCTACAAAGATCGTTATGTTTATCGGCACTTTGCATC
GGCCGCGCTCCCGATTCCGGAAGTGCTTGACATTGGGGAATTCAGCGAGAGCCTGACCTATTGCATCTCC
CGCCGTGCACAGGGTGTCACGTTGCAAGACCTGCCTGAAACCGAACTGCCCGCTGTTCTGCAGCCGGTCG
CGGAGGCCATGGATGCGATCGCTGCGGCCGATCTTAGCCAGACGAGCGGGTTCGGCCCATTCGGACCGCA
AGGAATCGGTCAATACACTACATGGCGTGATTTCATATGCGCGATTGCTGATCCCCATGTGTATCACTGG
CAAACTGTGATGGACGACACCGTCAGTGCGTCCGTCGCGCAGGCTCTCGATGAGCTGATGCTTTGGGCCG
AGGACTGCCCCGAAGTCCGGCACCTCGTGCACGCGGATTTCGGCTCCAACAATGTCCTGACGGACAATGG
CCGCATAACAGCGGTCATTGACTGGAGCGAGGCGATGTTCGGGGATTCCCAATACGAGGTCGCCAACATC
TTCTTCTGGAGGCCGTGGTTGGCTTGTATGGAGCAGCAGACGCGCTACTTCGAGCGGAGGCATCCGGAGC
TTGCAGGATCGCCGCGGCTCCGGGCGTATATGCTCCGCATTGGTCTTGACCAACTCTATCAGAGCTTGGT
TGACGGCAATTTCGATGATGCAGCTTGGGCGCAGGGTCGATGCGACGCAATCGTCCGATCCGGAGCCGGG
ACTGTCGGGCGTACACAAATCGCCCGCAGAAGCGCGGCCGTCTGGACCGATGGCTGTGTAGAAGTACTCG
CCGATAGTGGAAACCGACGCCCCAGCACTCGTCCGAGGGCAAAGGAATAGCACGTACTACGAGATTTCGA
TTCCACCGCCGCCTTCTATGAAAGGTTGGGCTTCGGAATCGTTTTCCGGGACGCCGGCTGGATGATCCTC
CAGCGCGGGGATCTCATGCTGGAGTTCTTCGCCCACCCCAACTTGTTTATTGCAGCTTATAATGGTTACA
AATAAAGCAATAGCATCACAAATTTCACAAATAAAGCATTTTTTTCACTGCATTCTAGTTGTGGTTTGTC
CAAACTCATCAATGTATCTTATCATGTCTGTATACCGTCGACCTCTAGCTAGAGCTTGGCGTAATCATGG
TCATAGCTGTTTCCTGTGTGAAATTGTTATCCGCTCACAATTCCACACAACATACGAGCCGGAAGCATAA
AGTGTAAAGCCTGGGGTGCCTAATGAGTGAGCTAACTCACATTAATTGCGTTGCGCTCACTGCCCGCTTT
CCAGTCGGGAAACCTGTCGTGCCAGCTGCATTAATGAATCGGCCAACGCGCGGGGAGAGGCGGTTTGCGT
ATTGGGCGCTCTTCCGCTTCCTCGCTCACTGACTCGCTGCGCTCGGTCGTTCGGCTGCGGCGAGCGGTAT
CAGCTCACTCAAAGGCGGTAATACGGTTATCCACAGAATCAGGGGATAACGCAGGAAAGAACATGTGAGC
AAAAGGCCAGCAAAAGGCCAGGAACCGTAAAAAGGCCGCGTTGCTGGCGTTTTTCCATAGGCTCCGCCCC
CCTGACGAGCATCACAAAAATCGACGCTCAAGTCAGAGGTGGCGAAACCCGACAGGACTATAAAGATACC
AGGCGTTTCCCCCTGGAAGCTCCCTCGTGCGCTCTCCTGTTCCGACCCTGCCGCTTACCGGATACCTGTC
CGCCTTTCTCCCTTCGGGAAGCGTGGCGCTTTCTCATAGCTCACGCTGTAGGTATCTCAGTTCGGTGTAG
GTCGTTCGCTCCAAGCTGGGCTGTGTGCACGAACCCCCCGTTCAGCCCGACCGCTGCGCCTTATCCGGTA
ACTATCGTCTTGAGTCCAACCCGGTAAGACACGACTTATCGCCACTGGCAGCAGCCACTGGTAACAGGAT
TAGCAGAGCGAGGTATGTAGGCGGTGCTACAGAGTTCTTGAAGTGGTGGCCTAACTACGGCTACACTAGA
AGAACAGTATTTGGTATCTGCGCTCTGCTGAAGCCAGTTACCTTCGGAAAAAGAGTTGGTAGCTCTTGAT
CCGGCAAACAAACCACCGCTGGTAGCGGTGGTTTTTTTGTTTGCAAGCAGCAGATTACGCGCAGAAAAAA
AGGATCTCAAGAAGATCCTTTGATCTTTTCTACGGGGTCTGACGCTCAGTGGAACGAAAACTCACGTTAA
GGGATTTTGGTCATGAGATTATCAAAAAGGATCTTCACCTAGATCCTTTTAAATTAAAAATGAAGTTTTA
AATCAATCTAAAGTATATATGAGTAAACTTGGTCTGACAGTTACCAATGCTTAATCAGTGAGGCACCTAT
CTCAGCGATCTGTCTATTTCGTTCATCCATAGTTGCCTGACTCCCCGTCGTGTAGATAACTACGATACGG
GAGGGCTTACCATCTGGCCCCAGTGCTGCAATGATACCGCGAGACCCACGCTCACCGGCTCCAGATTTAT
CAGCAATAAACCAGCCAGCCGGAAGGGCCGAGCGCAGAAGTGGTCCTGCAACTTTATCCGCCTCCATCCA
GTCTATTAATTGTTGCCGGGAAGCTAGAGTAAGTAGTTCGCCAGTTAATAGTTTGCGCAACGTTGTTGCC
ATTGCTACAGGCATCGTGGTGTCACGCTCGTCGTTTGGTATGGCTTCATTCAGCTCCGGTTCCCAACGAT
CAAGGCGAGTTACATGATCCCCCATGTTGTGCAAAAAAGCGGTTAGCTCCTTCGGTCCTCCGATCGTTGT
CAGAAGTAAGTTGGCCGCAGTGTTATCACTCATGGTTATGGCAGCACTGCATAATTCTCTTACTGTCATG
CCATCCGTAAGATGCTTTTCTGTGACTGGTGAGTACTCAACCAAGTCATTCTGAGAATAGTGTATGCGGC
GACCGAGTTGCTCTTGCCCGGCGTCAATACGGGATAATACCGCGCCACATAGCAGAACTTTAAAAGTGCT
CATCATTGGAAAACGTTCTTCGGGGCGAAAACTCTCAAGGATCTTACCGCTGTTGAGATCCAGTTCGATG
TAACCCACTCGTGCACCCAACTGATCTTCAGCATCTTTTACTTTCACCAGCGTTTCTGGGTGAGCAAAAA
CAGGAAGGCAAAATGCCGCAAAAAAGGGAATAAGGGCGACACGGAAATGTTGAATACTCATACTCTTCCT
TTTTCAATATTATTGAAGCATTTATCAGGGTTATTGTCTCATGAGCGGATACATATTTGAATGTATTTAG
AAAAATAAACAAATAGGGGTTCCGCGCACATTTCCCCGAAAAGTGCCACCTGACGTCGACGGATCGGGAG
ATCTCCCGATCCCCTATGGTGCACTCTCAGTACAATCTGCTCTGATGCCGCATAGTTAAGCCAGTATCTG
CTCCCTGCTTGTGTGTTGGAGGTCGCTGAGTAGTGCGCGAGCAAAATTTAAGCTACAACAAGGCAAGGCT
TGACCGACAATTGCATGAAGAATCTGCTTAGGGTTAGGCGTTTTGCGCTGCTTCGTACGGGCCAGATATA
CGCGTTGACATTGATTATTGACTAGTTATTAATAGTAATCAATTACGGGGTCATTAGTTCATAGCCCATA
TATGGAGTTCCGCGTTACATAACTTACGGTAAATGGCCCGCCTGGCTGACCGCCCAACGACCCCCGCCCA
TTGACGTCAATAATGACGTATGTTCCCATAGTAACGCCAATAGGGACTTTCCATTGACGTCAATGGGTGG
AGTATTTACGGTAAACTGCCCACTTGGCAGTACATCAAGTGTATCATATGCCAAGTACGCCCCCTATTGA
CGTCAATGACGGTAAATGGCCCGCCTGGCATTATGCCCAGTACATGACCTTATGGGACTTTCCTACTTGG
CAGTACATCTACGTATTAGTCATCGCTATTACCATGGTGATGCGGTTTTGGCAGTACATCAATGGGCGTG
GATAGCGGTTTGACTCACGGGGATTTCCAAGTCTCCACCCCATTGACGTCAATGGGAGTTTGTTTTGGCA
CCAAAATCAACGGGACTTTCCAAAATGTCGTAACAACTCCGCCCCATTGACGCAAATGGGCGGTAGGCGT
GTACGGTGGGAGGTCTATATAAGCAGAGCTCTCCCTATCAGTGATAGAGATCTCCCTATCAGTGATAGAG
ATCGTCGACGAGCTCGTTTAGTGAACCGTCAGATCGCCTGGAGACGCCATCCACGCTGTTTTGACCTCCA
TAGAAGACACCGGGACCGATCCAGCCTCCGGACTCTAGCGTTTAAACTTAAGCTTGCCGCCACCATGGGG
GAGAGTTTGTTTAAGGGGCCAAGGGACTATAACCCAATATCATCCACTATTTGCCACCTCACTAACGAGA
GCGATGGACATACAACCTCTCTCTACGGGATAGGCTTCGGTCCTTTCATCATTACCAATAAGCATCTGTT
TCGCCGAAACAACGGTACTCTTCTGGTTCAATCTCTTCATGGTGTCTTCAAGGTGAAAAACACCACTACG
CTTCAGCAACACCTGATTGATGGTAGGGATATGATAATTATCAGAATGCCGAAAGATTTCCCACCTTTTC
CACAGAAGCTGAAATTCAGGGAACCGCAGAGAGAGGAGAGGATTTGTTTGGTAACGACCAACTTCCAGAC
GGGAAGTGAGGGATCTGGTTCAGAGGGGAGCGGATCTGAGGGTTCTGGCTCTGAGGGGAGCGATCCGAGT
AAGACGTCAAACACAATCGCCGTTTTTCTCCCCAATAAACAGCGGACCGTGGTAAACGTCCGAAACGGGA
TGAGTCTCCACGACTGTCTGATGAAAGCCTTGAAGGTGAGGGGGCTTCAGCCTGAATGTTGCGCTGTCTT
TCGCCTTCTCCACGAACACAAGGGCGCAAAGGCGAGGCTTGACTGGAATACAGACGCTGCAAGTTTGATT
GGGGAAGAACTTCAGGTCGATTTCCTCTAGCTCGAGGAGGGCCCGAACAAAAACTCATCTCAGAAGAGGA
TCTGAATAGCGCCGTCGACCATCATCATAATCATCATTGAGTTTAAACCCGCTGATCAGCCTCGACTGTG
CCTTCTAGTTGCCAGCCATCTGTTGTTTGCCCCTCCCCCGTGCCTTCCTTGACCCTGGAAGGTGCCACTC
CCACTGTCCTTTCCTAATAAAATGAGGAAATTGCATCGCATTGTCTGAGTAGGTGTCATTCTATTCTGGG
GGGTGGGGTGGGGCAGGACAGCAAGGGGGAGGATTGGGAAGACAATAGCAGGCATGCTGGGGA
